Addgene plasmid #232720: p2T-CMV-ABE8e_dNRCH-BlastR
Purpose: A-to-G base editor
Depositing lab: David Liu. Depositing organization: Broad Institute. Publication: Base editing of trinucleotide repeats that cause Huntington's disease and Friedreich's ataxia reduces somatic repeat expansions in patient cells and in mice. Matuszek Z, Arbab M, Kesavan M, Hsu A, Roy JCL, Zhao J, Yu T, Weisburd B, Newby GA, Doherty NJ, Wu M, Shibata S, Cristian A, Tao YA, Fearnley LG, Bahlo M, Rehm HL, Xie J, Gao G, Mouro Pinto R, Liu DR. Nat Genet. 2025 May 26. doi: 10.1038/s41588-025-02172-8. PubMed 40419681.
Backbone
  Vector backbone: p2T-CMV-BlastR
  Vector type: Mammalian Expression
Growth in bacteria
  Bacterial resistance: Ampicillin, 100 μg/mL
  Growth temperature: 37°C
  Growth strain: DH5alpha
  Copy number: High Copy
Gene/Insert
  Gene/Insert name: ABE8e-dCas9(NRCH)
  Species: H. sapiens (human)
  Mutation: within Cas9 D10A H840A
  Cloning method: Unknown
Terms and licenses: Academic/Nonprofit Terms; Industry Terms: Not Available to Industry
How to cite: p2T-CMV-ABE8e_dNRCH-BlastR was a gift from David Liu (Addgene plasmid # 232720 ; http://n2t.net/addgene:232720 ; RRID:Addgene_232720)
