[The description below was written by a language model from this plasmid's Addgene catalogue record and pLannotate feature annotations shown in this document.]
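Description:
p2T-CMV-ABE8e_dNRCH-BlastR is a 9.7 kb mammalian expression plasmid encoding an adenine (A-to-G) base editor built on a catalytically dead, PAM-variant Cas9. It is propagated in E. coli as a high-copy plasmid through a ColE1/pUC-type origin and selected with ampicillin via the β-lactamase gene. A separate cassette allows selection in mammalian cells: the SV40 enhancer/early promoter, followed by the bacterial EM7 promoter, drives blasticidin S deaminase (BSD) and ends in an SV40 polyadenylation signal. Short bleomycin-resistance, lacI, lac promoter/operator and multiple cloning site fragments nearby appear to be backbone remnants rather than functional elements. The "p2T" prefix may hint at a transposon-type backbone, but no transposon repeats are annotated and the record does not describe such a function.

The editor cassette lies on the reverse strand and spans the numbering origin. The CMV enhancer and immediate-early promoter, with a T7 promoter just downstream, drive a fusion of an E. coli TadA-derived deaminase domain (the evolved ABE8e variant, according to the construct name) to Streptococcus pyogenes Cas9, terminated by the bGH polyadenylation signal. The catalogue lists the D10A and H840A mutations in Cas9. The feature annotation's generic dCas9 description instead cites N863A as the HNH mutation, so the catalogue entry should be taken as the construct-specific record. With both nuclease domains inactivated, the protein binds its target through a guide RNA without nicking or cutting DNA, and the deaminase converts adenines in the exposed strand. The NRCH designation indicates a Cas9 variant recognising non-canonical NRCH PAMs. No guide RNA cassette is annotated, so the guide must be supplied separately. The associated publication concerns base editing of the trinucleotide repeats underlying Huntington's disease and Friedreich's ataxia.
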