Features (pLannotate 1.2.2; 22 found; start..end, strand, type, name):
    394..412     -  promoter       T7 promoter: promoter for bacteriophage T7 RNA polymerase
    454..657     -  promoter       CMV promoter: human cytomegalovirus (CMV) immediate early promoter
    658..1037    -  enhancer       CMV enhancer: human cytomegalovirus immediate early enhancer
   1370..1414    +  misc_feature   bom (fragment): basis of mobility region from pBR322
   1485..1589    +  promoter       AmpR promoter: bla
   1590..2450    +  CDS            AmpR: β-lactamase; bla; confers resistance to ampicillin, carbenicillin, and related antibiotics
   2621..3209    +  rep_origin     ori: high-copy-number ColE1/pMB1/pBR322/pUC origin of replication
   3593..3922    +  promoter       SV40 promoter: SV40 enhancer and early promoter
   3970..4017    +  promoter       EM7 promoter: synthetic bacterial promoter&nbsp
   4036..4434    +  CDS            BSD: blasticidin S deaminase; Aspergillus terreus BSD; confers resistance to blasticidin
   4435..4462    +  CDS            BleoR (fragment): antibiotic-binding protein; Sh ble from Streptoalloteichus hindustanus; confers resistance to bleomycin, phleomycin, and Zeocin™
   4472..4597    +  CDS            ble (fragment): BLE_KLEPN - Experimental evidence at protein level: Swiss-Prot protein existence level 1. Binding protein with a strong affinity to the bleomycin family of antibiotics. Binds to CL990; an antimitotic-antibiotic compound. From Klebsiella pneumoniae.
   4592..4713    +  polyA_signal   SV40 poly(A) signal: SV40 polyadenylation signal
   4725..4817    +  CDS            lacI (fragment): lac repressor; lacI; The lac repressor binds to the lac operator to inhibit transcription in E. coli. This inhibition can be relieved by adding lactose or isopropyl-β-D-thiogalactopyranoside (IPTG).
   4830..4851    +  protein_bind   CAP binding site: CAP binding activates transcription in the presence of cAMP. E. coli catabolite activator protein
   4866..4896    +  promoter       lac promoter: promoter for the E. coli lac operon
   4904..4920    +  protein_bind   lac operator: The lac repressor binds to the lac operator to inhibit transcription in E. coli. This inhibition can be relieved by adding lactose or isopropyl-β-D-thiogalactopyranoside (IPTG). lac repressor encoded by lacI
   4969..4985    -  misc_feature   MCS (fragment): pBluescript multiple cloning site
   4990..5011    -  promoter       SV40 promoter (fragment): SV40 enhancer and early promoter
   5015..5239    -  polyA_signal   bGH poly(A) signal: bovine growth hormone polyadenylation signal
   5356..9457    -  CDS            dCas9 (fragment): catalytically dead mutant of the Cas9 endonuclease from the Streptococcus pyogenes Type II CRISPR/Cas system RNA-guided DNA-binding protein that lacks endonuclease activity due to the D10A mutation in the RuvC catalytic domain and the N863A mutation in the HNH catalytic domain
   9560..323     -  CDS            tadA (across the origin): TADA_ECOLI - Also known as yfhC. Experimental evidence at protein level: Swiss-Prot protein existence level 1. Catalyzes the deamination of adenosine to inosine at the wobble position 34 of tRNA(Arg2). Essential for cell viability. From Escherichia coli (strain K12).
>Addgene plasmid #232720 | p2T-CMV-ABE8e_dNRCH-BlastR | addgene full sequence | sequence record 463544 | Addgene NGS Result
GAGTTCCTCACGCCAAACACCACGCGGCCGATCCTAGAGTGGATCATGGCGCCGGCGCACATCACGCAAG
GCTCGAATGTCACGTACAGGGTGGCGTCAATCAGTCTGTAGTTCTGCATGACCAGGCCGCCCTGTCTCAG
GGCCATAATTTCGGCATGGGCTGTTGGGTCGTGCAGGCCGATGGCTCTGTTCCAGCCCTCGCCGATCACT
CTATTGTTCAGCACCAGCACGGCTCCCACAGGCACCTCCCTCTCATCCCGTGCCCTCTTGGCCAGGGTCA
GGGCATGTCTCATCCAGTACTCGTGGGAAAACTCCACCTCAGAGACTTTCCGCTTCTTCTTTGGTGACTC
GAACTCGCTTCCGTCGGCTGTCCGTTTCATGGTGGCGGCTCTCCCTATAGTGAGTCGTATTAGCGGCCGC
GGATCTCTAGCGGATCTGACGGTTCACTAAACCAGCTCTGCTTATATAGACCTCCCACCGTACACGCCTA
CCGCCCATTTGCGTCAATGGGGCGGAGTTGTTACGACATTTTGGAAAGTCCCGTTGATTTTGGTGCCAAA
ACAAACTCCCATTGACGTCAATGGGGTGGAGACTTGGAAATCCCCGTGAGTCAAACCGCTATCCACGCCC
ATTGATGTACTGCCAAAACCGCATCACCATGGTAATAGCGATGACTAATACGTAGATGTACTGCCAAGTA
GGAAAGTCCCATAAGGTCATGTACTGGGCATAATGCCAGGCGGGCCATTTACCGTCATTGACGTCAATAG
GGGGCGTACTTGGCATATGATACACTTGATGTACTGCCAAGTGGGCAGTTTACCGTAAATACTCCACCCA
TTGACGTCAATGGAAAGTCCCTATTGGCGTTACTATGGGAACATACGTCATTATTGACGTCAATGGGCGG
GGGTCGTTGGGCGGTCAGCCAGGCGGGCCATTTACCGTAAGTTATGTAACGCGGAACTCCATATATGGGC
TATGAACTAATGACCCCGTAATTGATTACTATTAATAACTAGTCAATAATCAATGTCAACGCGTTAATAC
TCAAGTACAATTTTAATGGAGTACTTTTTTACTTTTACTCAAGTAAGATTCTAGCCAGATACTTTTACTT
TTAATTGAGTAAAATTTTCCCTAAGTACTTGTACTTTCACTTGAGTAAAATTTTTGAGTACTTTTTACAC
CTCTGTCAAGAACCATATGCCGGTACCCGCGTATATCTGGCCCGTACATCGCGAAGCAGCGCAAAACGCC
TAACCCTAAGCAGATTCTTCATGCAATTGTCGGTCAAGCCTTGCCTTGTTGTAGCTTAAATTTTGCTCGC
GCACTACTCAGCGACCTCCAACACACAAGCAGGGAGCAGATACTGGCTTAACTATGCGGCATCAGAGCAG
ATTGTACTGAGAGTCGACCCTAGGGGATCGGGAGATCGATCTCCCGATCCGTCGACGTCAGGTGGCACTT
TTCGGGGAAATGTGCGCGGAACCCCTATTTGTTTATTTTTCTAAATACATTCAAATATGTATCCGCTCAT
GAGACAATAACCCTGATAAATGCTTCAATAATATTGAAAAAGGAAGAGTATGAGTATTCAACATTTCCGT
GTCGCCCTTATTCCCTTTTTTGCGGCATTTTGCCTTCCTGTTTTTGCTCACCCAGAAACGCTGGTGAAAG
TAAAAGATGCTGAAGATCAGTTGGGTGCACGAGTGGGTTACATCGAACTGGATCTCAACAGCGGTAAGAT
CCTTGAGAGTTTTCGCCCCGAAGAACGTTTTCCAATGATGAGCACTTTTAAAGTTCTGCTATGTGGCGCG
GTATTATCCCGTATTGACGCCGGGCAAGAGCAACTCGGTCGCCGCATACACTATTCTCAGAATGACTTGG
TTGAGTACTCACCAGTCACAGAAAAGCATCTTACGGATGGCATGACAGTAAGAGAATTATGCAGTGCTGC
CATAACCATGAGTGATAACACTGCGGCCAACTTACTTCTGACAACGATCGGAGGACCGAAGGAGCTAACC
GCTTTTTTGCACAACATGGGGGATCATGTAACTCGCCTTGATCGTTGGGAACCGGAGCTGAATGAAGCCA
TACCAAACGACGAGCGTGACACCACGATGCCTGTAGCAATGGCAACAACGTTGCGCAAACTATTAACTGG
CGAACTACTTACTCTAGCTTCCCGGCAACAATTAATAGACTGGATGGAGGCGGATAAAGTTGCAGGACCA
CTTCTGCGCTCGGCCCTTCCGGCTGGCTGGTTTATTGCTGATAAATCTGGAGCCGGTGAGCGTGGGTCCC
GCGGTATCATTGCAGCACTGGGGCCAGATGGTAAGCCCTCCCGTATCGTAGTTATCTACACGACGGGGAG
TCAGGCAACTATGGATGAACGAAATAGACAGATCGCTGAGATAGGTGCCTCACTGATTAAGCATTGGTAA
CTGTCAGACCAAGTTTACTCATATATACTTTAGATTGATTTAAAACTTCATTTTTAATTTAAAAGGATCT
AGGTGAAGATCCTTTTTGATAATCTCATGACCAAAATCCCTTAACGTGAGTTTTCGTTCCACTGAGTGTC
AGACCCCGTAGAAAAGATCAAAGGATCTTCTTGAGATCCTTTTTTTCTGCGCGTAATCTGCTGCTTGCAA
ACAAAAAAACCACCGCTACCAGCGGTGGTTTGTTTGCCGGATCAAGAGCTACCAACTCTTTTTCCGAAGG
TAACTGGCTTCAGCAGAGCGCAGATACCAAATACTGTTCTTCTAGTGTAGCCGTAGTTAGGCCACCACTT
CAAGAACTCTGTAGCACCGCCTACATACCTCGCTCTGCTAATCCTGTTACCAGTGGCTGCTGCCAGTGGC
GATAAGTCGTGTCTTACCGGGTTGGACTCAAGACGATAGTTACCGGATAAGGCGCAGCGGTCGGGCTGAA
CGGGGGGTTCGTGCACACAGCCCAGCTTGGAGCGAACGACCTACACCGAACTGAGATACCTACAGCGTGA
GCTATGAGAAAGCGCCACGCTTCCCGAAGGGAGAAAGGCGGACAGGTATCCGGTAAGCGGCAGGGTCGGA
ACAGGAGAGCGCACGAGGGAGCTTCCAGGGGGAAACGCCTGGTATCTTTATAGTCCTGTCGGGTTTCGCC
ACCTCTGACTTGAGCGTCGATTTTTGTGATGCTCGTCAGGGGGGCGGAGCCTATGGAAAAACGCCAGCAA
CGCGGCCTTTTTACGGTTCCTGGCCTTTTGCTGGCCTTTTGCTCACATGCAGAGGTGCAAAGTACTTGAG
TAATTTTACTTGATTACTGTACTTAAGTATTATTTTTGGGGATTTTTACTTTACTTGAGTACAATTAAAA
ATCAATACTTTTACTTTTACTTAATTACATTTTTTTAGAAAAAAAAGTACTTTTTACTCCTTACAATTTT
ATTTACAGTCAAAAAGTACTTATTTTTTGGAGATCACTTACATGTTCTTTCCTGCGTTATCCCCTGATTC
TGTGGATAACCGTATTACCGCCTTTGAGTGAGCTGATACCGCTCGCCGCAGCCGAACGACCGAGCGCAGC
GAGTCAGTGAATTCTGTGGAATGTGTGTCAGTTAGGGTGTGGAAAGTCCCCAGGCTCCCCAGCAGGCAGA
AGTATGCAAAGCATGCATCTCAATTAGTCAGCAACCAGGTGTGGAAAGTCCCCAGGCTCCCCAGCAGGCA
GAAGTATGCAAAGCATGCATCTCAATTAGTCAGCAACCATAGTCCCGCCCCTAACTCCGCCCATCCCGCC
CCTAACTCCGCCCAGTTCCGCCCATTCTCCGCCCCATGGCTGACTAATTTTTTTTATTTATGCAGAGGCC
GAGGCCGCCTCTGCCTCTGAGCTATTCCAGAAGTAGTGAGGAGGCTTTTTTGGAGGCCTAGGCTTTTGCA
AAAAGCTCCCGGGAGCTTGTATATCCATTTTCGGATCTGATCAGCACGTGTTGACAATTAATCATCGGCA
TAGTATATCGGCATAGTATAATACGACAAGGTGAGGAACTAAACCATGGCCAAGCCTTTGTCTCAAGAAG
AATCCACCCTCATTGAAAGAGCAACGGCTACAATCAACAGCATCCCCATCTCTGAAGACTACAGCGTCGC
CAGCGCAGCTCTCTCTAGCGACGGCCGCATCTTCACTGGTGTCAATGTATATCATTTTACTGGGGGACCT
TGTGCAGAACTCGTGGTGCTGGGCACTGCTGCTGCTGCGGCAGCTGGCAACCTGACTTGTATCGTCGCGA
TCGGAAATGAGAACAGGGGCATCTTGAGCCCCTGCGGACGGTGCCGACAGGTGCTTCTCGATCTGCATCC
TGGGATCAAAGCCATAGTGAAGGACAGTGATGGACAGCCGACGGCAGTTGGGATTCGTGAATTGCTGCCC
TCTGGTTATGTGTGGGAGGGCTAAGCACTTCGTGGCCGAGGAGCAGGACTGACACGTGCTACGAGATTTC
GATTCCACCGCCGCCTTCTATGAAAGGTTGGGCTTCGGAATCGTTTTCCGGGACGCCGGCTGGATGATCC
TCCAGCGCGGGGATCTCATGCTGGAGTTCTTCGCCCACCCCAACTTGTTTATTGCAGCTTATAATGGTTA
CAAATAAAGCAATAGCATCACAAATTTCACAAATAAAGCATTTTTTTCACTGCATTCTAGTTGTGGTTTG
TCCAAACTCATCAATGTATCTTATCATGTCTGTAGCGCCCAATACGCAAACCGCCTCTCCCCGCGCGTTG
GCCGATTCATTAATGCAGCTGGCACGACAGGTTTCCCGACTGGAAAGCGGGCAGTGAGCGCAACGCAATT
AATGTGAGTTAGCTCACTCATTAGGCACCCTAGGCTTTACACTTTATGCTTCCGGCTCGTATGTTGTGTG
GAATTGTGAGCGGATAACAATTTCACACAGGAAACAGCTATGACCATGATTACGCCAAGCTCTAGCTAGA
GGTCGACGGTATCGAGCCCCAGCTGGTTCTTTCCGCCTCAGAAGCCATAGAGCCCACCGCATCCCCAGCA
TGCCTGCTATTGTCTTCCCAATCCTCCCCCTTGCTGTCCTGCCCCACCCCACCCCCCAGAATAGAATGAC
ACCTACTCAGACAATGCGATGCAATTTCCTCATTTTATTAGGAAAGGACAGTGGGAGTGGCACCTTCCAG
GGTCAAGGAAGGCACGGGGGAGGGGCAAACAACAGATGGCTGGCAACTAGAAGGCACAGTCGAGGCTGAT
CAGCGGGTTTAAACTCAATGGTGATGGTGATGATGACCGGTTAGACTTTCCTCTTCTTCTTGGGCTCGAA
TTCGCTGCCGTCGGCGGTTCTTTTTGAGCCGCCAGAGTCACCTCCCAGCTGAGACAGGTCGATCCGTGTC
TCGTACAGGCCGGTGATGCTCTGACGGATCAGGGTGGCGTCCAGCACCTCTTTGGTCGTGTTGTATTGCT
TCCGGTTGATGGTGGTGTCAAAGTACTTGAAGGCGGCAGGGGCTCCCAGATTGGTCAGGGTAAACAGGTG
GATGATATTCTCGGCCTGCTCTCTGATGGGCTTATCCCGGTGCTTGTTGTAGGCGGACAGCACTTTGTCC
AGATTAGCGTCGGCCAGGATCACTCTCTTGGAGAACTCGCTGATCTGCTCGATGATCTCGTCCAGGTAGT
GCTTGTGCTGTTCCACAAACAGCTGTTTCTGCTCATTATCCTCGGGGGAGCCCTTCAGCTTCTCATAGTG
GCTGGCCAGGTACAGGAAGTTCACATATTTGGAGGGCAGGGCCAGTTCGTTTCCCTTCTGCAGCACGCCG
GCAGAGGCCAGCATTCTCTTCCGGCCGTTTTCCAGCTCGAACAGGGAGTACTTAGGCAGCTTGATGATCA
GGTCCTTTTTCACTTTTTTGTAGCCCTTGGCTTCCAGAAAGTCGATGGGATTCTTCTCGAAGCTGCTTCT
TTCCATGATGGTGATCCCCAGCAGCTCTTTCACACTCTTCAGTTTCTTGGACTTGCCCTTTTCCACTTTG
GCCACCACCAGCACAGAATAGGCCACGGTGGGGCTGTTGAAGCCGCCGTACTTCTTAGGGTCCCAGTCCT
TCTTTCTGGCGATCAGCTTATCGCTGTTACCCTTGGGCAGGATAGACTCTTTGCTGAAGCCGCCTGTCTG
CACCTCGGTCTTTTTCACGATATTCACTTGGGGCATGCTCAGCACTTTCCGCACGGTGGCAAAATCCCGG
CCCTTATCCCACACGATCTCCCCGGTTTCGCCGTTTGTCTCGATCAGAGGCCGCTTCCGGATCTCGCCGT
TGGCCAGGGTAATCTCGGTCTTGAAAAAGTTCATGATGTTGCTGTAGAAGAAGTACTTGGCGGTAGCCTT
GCCGATTTCCTGCTCGCTCTTGGCGATCATCTTCCGCACGTCGTACACCTTGTAGTCGCCGTACACGAAC
TCGCTTTCCAGCTTAGGGTACTTTTTGATCAGGGCGGTTCCCACGACGGCGTTCAGGTAGGCGTCGTGGG
CGTGGTGGTAGTTGTTGATCTCGCGCACTTTGTAAAACTGGAAATCCTTCCGGAAATCGGACACCAGCTT
GGACTTCAGGGTGATCACTTTCACTTCCCGGATCAGCTTGTCATTCTCGTCGTACTTAGTGTTCATCCGG
GAGTCCAGGATCTGTGCCACGTGCTTTGTGATCTGCCGGGTTTCCACCAGCTGTCTCTTGATGAAGCCGG
CCTTATCCAGTTCGCTCAGGCCGCCTCTCTCGGCCTTGGTCAGATTGTCGAACTTTCTCTGGGTAATCAG
CTTGGCGTTCAGCAGCTGCCGCCAGTAGTTCTTCATCTTCTTCACGACCTCTTCGGAGGGCACGTTGTCG
CTCTTGCCCCGGTTCTTGTCGCTTCTGGTCAGCACCTTGTTGTCGATGGAGTCGTCCTTCAGAAAGCTCT
GAGGCACGATAGCGTCCACATCGTAGTCGGACAGCCGGTTGATGTCCAGTTCCTGGTCCACGTACATATC
CCGCCCATTCTGCAGGTAGTACAGGTACAGCTTCTCGTTCTGCAGCTGGGTGTTTTCCACGGGGTGTTCT
TTCAGGATCTGGCTGCCCAGCTCTTTGATGCCCTCTTCGATCCGCTTCATTCTCTCGCGGCTGTTCTTCT
GTCCCTTCTGGGTGGTCTGGTTCTCTCTGGCCATTTCGATCACGATGTTCTCGGGCTTGTGGCCGCCCAT
CACTTTCACGAGCTCGTCCACCACCTTCACTGTCTGCAGGATGCCCTTCTTAATGGCGGGGCTGCCGGCC
AGATTGGCAATGTGCTCGTGCAGGCTATCGCCCTGGCCGGACACCTGGGCTTTCTGGATGTCCTCTTTAA
AGGTCAGGCTGTCGTCGTGGATCAGCTGCATGAAGTTTCTGTTGGCGAAGCCGTCGGACTTCAGGAAATC
CAGGATTGTCTTGCCGGACTGCTTGTCCCGGATGCCGTTGATCAGCTTCCGGCTCAGCCTGCCCCAGCCG
GTGTATCTCAGCCGCTTCAGCTGCTTCATCACTTTGTCGTCGAACAGGTGGGCATAGGTTTTCAGCCGTT
CCTCGATCATCTCTCTGTCCTCAAACAGTGTCAGGGTCAGCACGATATCTTCCAGAATGTCCTCGTTTTC
CTCATTGTCCAGGAAGTCCTTGTCCTTGATAATTTTCAGCAGATCGTGGTATGTGCCCAGGGAGGCGTTG
AACCGATCTTCCACGCCGGAGATTTCCACGGAGTCGAAGCACTCGATTTTCTTGAAGTAGTCCTCTTTCA
GCTGCTTCACGGTCACTTTCCGGTTGGTCTTGAACAGCAGGTCCACGATGGCCTTTTTCTGCTCGCCGCT
CAGGAAGGCGGGCTTTCTCATTCCCTCGGTCACGTATTTCACTTTGGTCAGCTCGTTATACACGGTGAAG
TACTCGTACAGCAGGCTGTGCTTGGGCAGCACCTTCTCGTTGGGCAGGTTCTTATCGAAGTTGGTCATCC
GCTCGATGAAGCTCTGGGCGGAAGCGCCCTTGTCCACCACTTCCTCGAAGTTCCAGGGGGTGATGGTTTC
CTCGCTCTTTCTGGTCATCCAGGCGAATCTGCTGTTTCCCCTGGCCAGAGGGCCCACGTAGTAGGGGATG
CGGAAGGTCAGGATCTTCTCGATCTTTTCCCGGTTGTCCTTCAGGAATGGGTAAAAATCGCCCTGCCGCC
GCAGAATGGCGTGCAGCTCTCCCAGGTGGATCTGGTGGGGGATAATGCCGTTGTCGAAGGTCCGCTGCTT
CCGCAGCAGGTCCTCTCTGTTCAGCTTCACGAGCAGTTCCTCGGTGCCGTCCATCTTTTCCAGGATGGGC
TTGATGAACTTGTAGAACTCTTCCTGGCTGGCTCCGCCGTCAATGTAGCCGGCGTAGCCGTTCTTGCTCT
GGTCGAAGAAAATCTCTTTGTACTTCTCAGGCAGCTGCTGCCGCACGAGAGCTTTCAGCAGGGTCAGGTC
CTGGTGGTGCTCGTCGTATCTCTTCACCATAGAGGCGCTCAGGGGGGCCTTGGTGATCTCGGTGTTCACT
CTCAGGATGTCGCTCAGCAGGATGGCGTCGGACAGGTTCTTGGCGGCCAGAAACAGGTCGGCGTACTGGT
CGCCGATCTGGGCCAGCAGGTTGTCCAGGTCGTCGTCGTAGGTGTCCTTGCTCAGCTGCAGTTTGGCATC
CTCGGCCAGGTCGAAGTTGCTCTTGAAGTTGGGGGTCAGGCCCAGGCTCAGGGCAATCAGGTTTCCGAAC
AGGCCATTCTTCTTCTCGCCGGGCAGCTGGGCGATCAGATTTTCCAGCCGTCTGCTCTTGCTCAGTCTGG
CAGACAGGATGGCCTTGGCGTCCACGCCGCTGGCGTTGATGGGGTTTTCCTCGAACAGCTGGTTGTAGGT
CTGCACCAGCTGGATGAACAGCTTGTCCACGTCGCTGTTGTCGGGGTTCAGGTCGCCCTCGATCAGGAAG
TGGCCCCGGAACTTGATCATGTGGGCCAGGGCCAGATAGATCAGCCGCAGGTCGGCCTTGTCGGTGCTGT
CCACCAGTTTCTTTCTCAGGTGGTAGATGGTGGGGTACTTCTCGTGGTAGGCCACCTCGTCCACGATGTT
GCCGAAGATGGGGTGCCGCTCGTGCTTCTTATCCTCTTCCACCAGGAAGGACTCTTCCAGTCTGTGGAAG
AAGCTGTCGTCCACCTTGGCCATCTCGTTGCTGAAGATCTCTTGCAGATAGCAGATCCGGTTCTTCCGTC
TGGTGTATCTTCTTCTGGCGGTTCTCTTCAGCCGGGTGGCCTCGGCTGTTTCGCCGCTGTCGAACAGCAG
GGCTCCGATCAGGTTCTTCTTGATGCTGTGCCGGTCGGTGTTGCCCAGCACCTTGAATTTCTTGCTGGGC
ACCTTGTACTCGTCGGTGATCACGGCCCAGCCCACAGAGTTGGTGCCGATGGTCAGGCCGATGCTGTACT
TCTTGTCTGACCCCCCGCTGCTGCCCCCGCTGCTTTCAGGTGTTGCGCTCTCGCTTGTGCCAGGTGTCTC
AGAGCCAGAGGAGCCTCCGCTACTTCCACCACTGTTGATGGAGCTCTGGGCCTTCTTCTGAGCATTGAAC
ACCTGTCTAGGCATCCGATAGAAATCGCACAGCAGGGCGGCACATTCATCTGCCAGGATTCCCTCGGTAA
TTTCGACGCGGTGATTCATGCCGGGGTAGTTCAGCACGTTCATCAGGGAGCCTGCGGCGCCTCTTTTT
